Addgene plasmid #35302: pBbS4c-RFP
Depositing lab: Jay Keasling. Depositing organization: University of California, Berkeley. Publication: BglBrick vectors and datasheets: A synthetic biology platform for gene expression. Lee TS, Krupa RA, Zhang F, Hajimorad M, Holtz WJ, Prasad N, Lee SK, Keasling JD. J Biol Eng. 2011 Sep 20;5:12. 10.1186/1754-1611-5-12 PubMed 21933410.
Backbone
  Vector backbone: pBb
  Backbone size w/o insert (bp): 5146
  Vector type: Bacterial Expression, Synthetic Biology
Growth in bacteria
  Bacterial resistance: Chloramphenicol, 25 μg/mL
  Growth temperature: 37°C
  Growth strain: DH5alpha
  Copy number: Low Copy
Gene/Insert
  Gene/Insert name: RFP (alt name: JBEI Part ID: JPUB_000068)
  Species: Synthetic
  Insert size (bp): 678
  Promoter: ProE
  Cloning method: Restriction Enzyme
  Sequencing primers: 5′ jkRFP-R (gctttggaaccgtactggaa); 3′ jkRFP-F (tggtcactacgacgctgaag)
Terms and licenses: Academic/Nonprofit Terms; Industry Terms: Not Available to Industry
Depositor comments: JBEI Part ID: JPUB_000068; Origin: SC101
How to cite: pBbS4c-RFP was a gift from Jay Keasling (Addgene plasmid # 35302 ; http://n2t.net/addgene:35302 ; RRID:Addgene_35302)
