[The description below was written by a language model from this plasmid's Addgene catalogue record and pLannotate feature annotations shown in this document.]
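Description:
pBbS4c-RFP is a bacterial expression plasmid from the BglBrick (pBb) family of synthetic-biology vectors, a modular set in which replication origin, promoter system and resistance marker are interchangeable parts. In this member, replication depends on the pSC101 origin together with its plasmid-encoded Rep101 (RepA) initiator protein, which gives the low copy number noted in the record. Selection is by chloramphenicol, through a cat (chloramphenicol acetyltransferase) gene driven by its own promoter and followed by the phage lambda t0 terminator. The full sequence is 5,824 nt, consistent with the listed 5,146 bp backbone plus a 678 bp insert.

The payload is mRFP1, a monomeric red fluorescent derivative of DsRed. It is placed under the promoter recorded as ProE, which is not annotated in the feature table. The table does show a divergently oriented prpR gene immediately upstream of the reporter, separated from it by a gap of a few hundred bases where the promoter presumably lies. PrpR is the E. coli transcriptional regulator of the propionate catabolism operon, so the arrangement fits a propionate-responsive expression system in which the plasmid carries its own regulator. The inducer is not named in the record. Transcription of the reporter is stopped by tandem rrnB T1 and T7Te terminators, which insulate it from the downstream replication and resistance modules.

The RFP cassette serves as a readout for characterising this particular origin, promoter and marker combination. It also acts as a placeholder that can be swapped for a gene of interest by restriction-enzyme cloning when low-copy, regulated expression in E. coli is wanted.
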