Features (pLannotate 1.2.2; 9 found; start..end, strand, type, name):
     10..1593    -  CDS            prpR: PRPR_ECOLI - Also known as yahP. Experimental evidence at protein level: Swiss-Prot protein existence level 1. Involved in the transcriptional regulation of the propionate catabolism operon. From Escherichia coli (strain K12).
   1857..2534    +  CDS            mRFP1: monomeric derivative of DsRed (Campbell et al., 2002)
   2567..2638    +  terminator     rrnB T1 terminator: transcription terminator T1 from the E. coli rrnB gene
   2654..2681    +  terminator     T7Te terminator: phage T7 early transcription terminator
   3212..4162    -  CDS            Rep101: RepA protein needed for replication with the pSC101 origin; rep101
   4210..4432    -  rep_origin     pSC101 ori: low-copy replication origin that requires the Rep101 protein
   4924..5018    -  terminator     lambda t0 terminator: transcription terminator from phage lambda
   5042..5698    -  CDS            cat: CAT_ECOLX - Experimental evidence at protein level: Swiss-Prot protein existence level 1. This enzyme is an effector of chloramphenicol resistance in bacteria. From Escherichia coli. This protein is used as a marker in many commonly used cloning vectors, such as pACYC184.
   5699..5801    -  promoter       cat promoter: promoter of the E. coli cat gene encoding chloramphenicol acetyltransferase
>Addgene plasmid #35302 | pBbS4c-RFP | depositor full sequence | sequence record 42969 | pBbS4c-RFP sequence 5824 bps
GACGTCTCAGCTTTTCAGCCGCCGCCAGAACGTCGTCCGGCTGATGCCTAAATAATTCGCCGCTGCTGTT
TTATCGCCATTAAATTTCTCCAGTGCCTGTTGTGGTGTCAGTAAGCGTGGAGCGGGAGTTTTCGCCGACT
CGCGCGCCAGTTCCGGCAGTAGCAGCTGCAAAAATTGCGGCGTTAAATCCGGCGTCGGTTCCACACTTAA
AAATAGCGCCAGTCGCTCCATCATATTGCGCAGTTCACGAATATTGCCCGGCCAGTCGTAGTGCACCAGC
ACGGTTTCGCTTGCCTGTAATCCCTGGCGTAATGCGGCAGAAAACGGGGTGGAGAGCGCCGCCAGAGACA
CTTTCAAAAAGCTTTCCGCCAGTGGCAGAATATCCGCCACCCGCTCGCGCAGTGGTGGCAATTGCAGACG
CAAAATACTCAGCCGATAAAACAGGTCACGGCGAAACTGCCCTTGCCGCATATCTTCTTCCAGATTGCAG
TGAGTGGCGCTAATGACCCGCACATCCACCGGAACAGGCTGATGCCCGCCGACGCGGGTGACCTCTTTTT
CTTCCAGCACCCGCAGCAGCCGGGTCTGCAACGGCAGCGGCATTTCGCCAATCTCATCGAGAAACAGCGT
ACCTCCGTGGGCGATTTCAAACAGCCCGGCGCGACCGCCGCGTCGCGAGCCGGTAAACGCCCCTTCCTCA
TAGCCAAACAGTTCTGCTTCCAGCAGCGATTCGGCAATCGCCCCGCAGTTGACTGCAACAAACGGATGCG
ACTTTTTGCCCTGTCGCGCATCGTGGCGGGCAAAATATTCCCGATGAATCGCCTGGGCCGCCAGCTCTTT
GCCCGTCCCCGTTTCCCCCTCAATCAACACCGCTGCACTGGAGCGGGCATACAGCAAAATAGTCTGCCGT
ACTTGTTCCATCTGTGGTGATTGACCGAGCATATCGCCCAGCACGTAACGAGTTCTCAGGGCGTTGCGGG
TGGCATCGTGAGTGTTATGGCGTAACGACATGCGCGTCATATCCAGCGCATCGCTGAACGCCTGGCGCAC
GGTGGCGGCGGAATAGATAAAAATTCCGGTCATTCCGGCTTCTTCTGCCAGATCGGTAATCAGCCCCGCG
CCGACCACCGCTTCGGTGCCGTTAGCTTTTAGCTCGTTAATCTGCCCGCGTGCGTCTTCTTCGGTAATGT
AGCTACGTTGATCGAGGCGCAAATTAAAGGTTTTTTGAAACGCCACCAGTGCCGGAATAGTTTCCTGATA
AGTGACAACGCCGATAGAAGAGGTGAGTTTTCCGGCTTTTGCCAGTGCCTGTAACACATCGTAGCCGCTC
GGTTTAATCAAAATAACTGGCACTGACAGGCGGCTTTTCAGGTACGCGCCGTTAGATCCAGCGGCGATGA
TGGCGTCACAGCGTTCGTTTGCCAGTTTCTTGTGGATGTAGGTCACCGCTTTTTCAAAGCCAAGCTGGAT
AGGGGTAATGTTCGCCAGGTGATCAAACTCAAGGCTGATATCGCGAAACAGCTCGAACAGGCGCGTTACA
GATACCGTCCAGATAACCGGTTTGTCGTCATTAAGCCGTGGTGGATGTGCCATAGCGCACCGCAAAGTTA
AGAAACCGAATATTGGGTTTAGTCTTGTTTCATAATTGTTGCAATGAAACGCGGTGAAACATTGCCTGAA
ACGTTAACTGAAACGCATATTTGCGGATTAGTTCATGACTTTATCTCTAACAAATTGAAATTAAACATTT
AATTTTATTAAGGCAATTGTGGCACACCCCTTGCTTTGTCTTTATCAACGCAAATAACAAGTTGATAACA
AGAATTCAAAAGATCTTTTAAGAAGGAGATATACATATGGCGAGTAGCGAAGACGTTATCAAAGAGTTCA
TGCGTTTCAAAGTTCGTATGGAAGGTTCCGTTAACGGTCACGAGTTCGAAATCGAAGGTGAAGGTGAAGG
TCGTCCGTACGAAGGTACCCAGACCGCTAAACTGAAAGTTACCAAAGGTGGTCCGCTGCCGTTCGCTTGG
GACATCCTGTCCCCGCAGTTCCAGTACGGTTCCAAAGCTTACGTTAAACACCCGGCTGACATCCCGGACT
ACCTGAAACTGTCCTTCCCGGAAGGTTTCAAATGGGAACGTGTTATGAACTTCGAAGACGGTGGTGTTGT
TACCGTTACCCAGGACTCCTCCCTGCAAGACGGTGAGTTCATCTACAAAGTTAAACTGCGTGGTACCAAC
TTCCCGTCCGACGGTCCGGTTATGCAGAAAAAAACCATGGGTTGGGAAGCTTCCACCGAACGTATGTACC
CGGAAGACGGTGCTCTGAAAGGTGAAATCAAAATGCGTCTGAAACTGAAAGACGGTGGTCACTACGACGC
TGAAGTTAAAACCACCTACATGGCTAAAAAACCGGTTCAGCTGCCGGGTGCTTACAAAACCGACATCAAA
CTGGACATCACCTCCCACAACGAAGACTACACCATCGTTGAACAGTACGAACGTGCTGAAGGTCGTCACT
CCACCGGTGCTTAAGGATCCAAACTCGAGTAAGGATCTCCAGGCATCAAATAAAACGAAAGGCTCAGTCG
AAAGACTGGGCCTTTCGTTTTATCTGTTGTTTGTCGGTGAACGCTCTCTACTAGAGTCACACTGGCTCAC
CTTCGGGTGGGCCTTTCTGCGTTTATACCTAGGGTACGGGTTTTGCTGCCCGCAAACGGGCTGTTCTGGT
GTTGCTAGTTTGTTATCAGAATCGCAGATCCGGCTTCAGCCGGTTTGCCGGCTGAAAGCGCTATTTCTTC
CAGAATTGCCATGATTTTTTCCCCACGGGAGGCGTCACTGGCTCCCGTGTTGTCGGCAGCTTTGATTCGA
TAAGCAGCATCGCCTGTTTCAGGCTGTCTATGTGTGACTGTTGAGCTGTAACAAGTTGTCTCAGGTGTTC
AATTTCATGTTCTAGTTGCTTTGTTTTACTGGTTTCACCTGTTCTATTAGGTGTTACATGCTGTTCATCT
GTTACATTGTCGATCTGTTCATGGTGAACAGCTTTGAATGCACCAAAAACTCGTAAAAGCTCTGATGTAT
CTATCTTTTTTACACCGTTTTCATCTGTGCATATGGACAGTTTTCCCTTTGATATGTAACGGTGAACAGT
TGTTCTACTTTTGTTTGTTAGTCTTGATGCTTCACTGATAGATACAAGAGCCATAAGAACCTCAGATCCT
TCCGTATTTAGCCAGTATGTTCTCTAGTGTGGTTCGTTGTTTTTGCGTGAGCCATGAGAACGAACCATTG
AGATCATACTTACTTTGCATGTCACTCAAAAATTTTGCCTCAAAACTGGTGAGCTGAATTTTTGCAGTTA
AAGCATCGTGTAGTGTTTTTCTTAGTCCGTTATGTAGGTAGGAATCTGATGTAATGGTTGTTGGTATTTT
GTCACCATTCATTTTTATCTGGTTGTTCTCAAGTTCGGTTACGAGATCCATTTGTCTATCTAGTTCAACT
TGGAAAATCAACGTATCAGTCGGGCGGCCTCGCTTATCAACCACCAATTTCATATTGCTGTAAGTGTTTA
AATCTTTACTTATTGGTTTCAAAACCCATTGGTTAAGCCTTTTAAACTCATGGTAGTTATTTTCAAGCAT
TAACATGAACTTAAATTCATCAAGGCTAATCTCTATATTTGCCTTGTGAGTTTTCTTTTGTGTTAGTTCT
TTTAATAACCACTCATAAATCCTCATAGAGTATTTGTTTTCAAAAGACTTAACATGTTCCAGATTATATT
TTATGAATTTTTTTAACTGGAAAAGATAAGGCAATATCTCTTCACTAAAAACTAATTCTAATTTTTCGCT
TGAGAACTTGGCATAGTTTGTCCACTGGAAAATCTCAAAGCCTTTAACCAAAGGATTCCTGATTTCCACA
GTTCTCGTCATCAGCTCTCTGGTTGCTTTAGCTAATACACCATAAGCATTTTCCCTACTGATGTTCATCA
TCTGAGCGTATTGGTTATAAGTGAACGATACCGTCCGTTCTTTCCTTGTAGGGTTTTCAATCGTGGGGTT
GAGTAGTGCCACACAGCATAAAATTAGCTTGGTTTCATGCTCCGTTAAGTCATAGCGACTAATCGCTAGT
TCATTTGCTTTGAAAACAACTAATTCAGACATACATCTCAATTGGTCTAGGTGATTTTAATCACTATACC
AATTGAGATGGGCTAGTCAATGATAATTACTAGTCCTTTTCCCGGGTGATCTGGGTATCTGTAAATTCTG
CTAGACCTTTGCTGGAAAACTTGTAAATTCTGCTAGACCCTCTGTAAATTCCGCTAGACCTTTGTGTGTT
TTTTTTGTTTATATTCAAGTGGTTATAATTTATAGAATAAAGAAAGAATAAAAAAAGATAAAAAGAATAG
ATCCCAGCCCTGTGTATAACTCACTACTTTAGTCAGTTCCGCAGTATTACAAAAGGATGTCGCAAACGCT
GTTTGCTCCTCTACAAAACAGACCTTAAAACCCTAAAGGCTTAAGTAGCACCCTCGCAAGCTCGGGCAAA
TCGCTGAATATTCCTTTTGTCTCCGACCATCAGGCACCTGAGTCGCTGTCTTTTTCGTGACATTCAGTTC
GCTGCGCTCACGGCTCTGGCAGTGAATGGGGGTAAATGGCACTACAGGCGCCTTTTATGGATTCATGCAA
GGAAACTACCCATAATACAAGAAAAGCCCGTCACGGGCTTCTCAGGGCGTTTTATGGCGGGTCTGCTATG
TGGTGCTATCTGACTTTTTGCTGTTCAGCAGTTCCTGCCCTCTGATTTTCCAGTCTGACCACTTCGGATT
ATCCCGTGACAGGTCATTCAGACTGGCTAATGCACCCAGTAAGGCAGCGGTATCATCAACAGGCTTACCC
GTCTTACTGTCCCTAGTGCTTGGATTCTCACCAATAAAAAACGCCCGGCGGCAACCGAGCGTTCTGAACA
AATCCAGATGGAGTTCTGAGGTCATTACTGGATCTATCAACAGGAGTCCAAGCGAGCTCGATATCAAATT
ACGCCCCGCCCTGCCACTCATCGCAGTACTGTTGTAATTCATTAAGCATTCTGCCGACATGGAAGCCATC
ACAAACGGCATGATGAACCTGAATCGCCAGCGGCATCAGCACCTTGTCGCCTTGCGTATAATATTTGCCC
ATGGTGAAAACGGGGGCGAAGAAGTTGTCCATATTGGCCACGTTTAAATCAAAACTGGTGAAACTCACCC
AGGGATTGGCTGAGACGAAAAACATATTCTCAATAAACCCTTTAGGGAAATAGGCCAGGTTTTCACCGTA
ACACGCCACATCTTGCGAATATATGTGTAGAAACTGCCGGAAATCGTCGTGGTATTCACTCCAGAGCGAT
GAAAACGTTTCAGTTTGCTCATGGAAAACGGTGTAACAAGGGTGAACACTATCCCATATCACCAGCTCAC
CGTCTTTCATTGCCATACGAAATTCCGGATGAGCATTCATCAGGCGGGCAAGAATGTGAATAAAGGCCGG
ATAAAACTTGTGCTTATTTTTCTTTACGGTCTTTAAAAAGGCCGTAATATCCAGCTGAACGGTCTGGTTA
TAGGTACATTGAGCAACTGACTGAAATGCCTCAAAATGTTCTTTACGATGCCATTGGGATATATCAACGG
TGGTATATCCAGTGATTTTTTTCTCCATTTTAGCTTCCTTAGCTCCTGAAAATCTCGATAACTCAAAAAA
TACGCCCGGTAGTGATCTTATTTCATTATGGTGAAAGTTGGAACCTCTTACGTGCCGATCAACGTCTCAT
TTTCGCCAGATATC
