>Addgene plasmid #35302 | pBbS4c-RFP | addgene partial sequence | sequence record 43583 | jkRFP-F 5'-tggtcactacgacgctgaag-3'
CTGCCGGGTGCTTACAAAACCGACATCAAACTGGACATCACCTCCCACAACGAAGACTACACCATCGTTG
AACAGTACGAACGTGCTGAAGGTCGTCACTCCACCGGTGCTTAAGGATCCAAACTCGAGTAAGGATCTCC
AGGCATCAAATAAAACGAAAGGCTCAGTCGAAAGACTGGGCCTTTCGTTTTATCTGTTGTTTGTCGGTGA
ACGCTCTCTACTAGAGTCACACTGGCTCACCTTCGGGTGGGCCTTTCTGCGTTTATACCTAGGGTACGGG
TTTTGCTGCCCGCAAACGGGCTGTTCTGGTGTTGCTAGTTTGTTATCAGAATCGCAGATCCGGCTTCAGC
CGGTTTGCCGGCTGAAAGCGCTATTTCTTCCAGAATTGCCATGATTTTTTCCCCACGGGAGGCGTCACTG
GCTCCCGTGTTGTCGGCAGCTTTGATTCGATAAGCAGCATCGCCTGTTTCAGGCTGTCTATGTGTGACTG
TTGAGCTGTAACAAGTTGTCTCAGGTGTTCAATTTCATGTTCTAGTTGCTTTGTTTTACTGGTTTCACCT
GTTCTATTAGGTGTTACATGCTGTTCATCTGTTACATTGTCGATCTGTTCATGGTGAACAGCTTTGAATG
CACCAAAAACTCGTAAAAGCTCTGATGTATCTATCTTTTTTACACCGTTTTCATCTGTGCATATGGACAG
TTTTCCCTTTGATATGTAACGGTGAACAGTTGTTCTACTTTTGTTTGTTAGTCTTGATGCTTCACTGATA
GATACAAGAGCCATAAGAACCTCAGATCCTTCCGTATTTAGCCAGTATGTTCTCTAGTGTGGTTCGTTGT
T
