>Addgene plasmid #35302 | pBbS4c-RFP | addgene partial sequence | sequence record 43585 | jkRFP-R 5'-gctttggaaccgtactggaa-3'
ACGGCAGCGGACCACCTTTGGTAACTTTCAGTTTAGCGGTCTGGGTACCTTCGTACGGACGACCTTCACC
TTCACCTTCGATTTCGAACTCGTGACCGTTAACGGAACCTTCCATACGAACTTTGAAACGCATGAACTCT
TTGATAACGTCTTCGCTACTCGCCATATGTATATCTCCTTCTTAAAAGATCTTTTGAATTCTTGTTATCA
ACTTGTTATTTGCGTTGATAAAGACAAAGCAAGGGGTGTGCCACAATTGCCTTAATAAAATTAAATGTTT
AATTTCAATTTGTTAGAGATAAAGTCATGAACTAATCCGCAAATATGCGTTTCAGTTAACGTTTCAGGCA
ATGTTTCACCGCGTTTCATTGCAACAATTATGAAACAAGACTAAACCCAATATTCGGTTTCTTAACTTTG
CGGTGCGCTATGGCACATCCACCACGGCTTAATGACGACAAACCGGTTATCTGGACGGTATCTGTAACGC
GCCTGTTCGAGCTGTTTCGCGATATCAGCCTTGAGTTTGATCACCTGGCGAACATTACCCCTATCCAGCT
TGGCTTTGAAAAAGCGGTGACCTACATCCACAAGAAACTGGCAAACGAACGCTGTGACGCCATCATCGCC
GCTGGATCTAACGGCGCGTACCTGAAAAGCCGCCTGTCAGTGCCAGTTATTTTGATTAAACCGAGCGGCT
ACGATGTGTTACAGGCACTGGCAAAAGCCGGAAAACTCACCTCTTCTATCGGCGTTGTCACTTATCAGGA
AACTATTCCGGCACTGGTGGCGTTTCAAAAAACCTTTAATTTGCGCCTCGATCAACGTAGCTACATTACC
GAA
